>Addgene plasmid #90760 | MCM4 F7.1 gRNA | addgene full sequence | sequence record 182998 | Addgene NGS Result
CCCGACTGGAAAGCGGGCAGTGAGCGCAACGCAATTAATGTGAGTTAGCTCACTCATTAGGCACCCCAGG
CTTTACACTTTATGCTTCCGGCTCGTATGTTGTGTGGAATTGTGAGCGGATAACAATTTCACACAGGAAA
CAGCTATGACCATGATTACGCCAAGCGCGCAATTAACCCTCACTAAAGGGAACAAAAGCTGGAGCTGCAA
GCTTAATGTAGTCTTATGCAATACTCTTGTAGTCTTGCAACATGGTAACGATGAGTTAGCAACATGCCTT
ACAAGGAGAGAAAAAGCACCGTGCATGCCGATTGGTGGAAGTAAGGTGGTACGATCGTGCCTTATTAGGA
AGGCAACAGACGGGTCTGACATGGATTGGACGAACCACTGAATTGCCGCATTGCAGAGATATTGTATTTA
AGTGCCTAGCTCGATACATAAACGGGTCTCTCTGGTTAGACCAGATCTGAGCCTGGGAGCTCTCTGGCTA
ACTAGGGAACCCACTGCTTAAGCCTCAATAAAGCTTGCCTTGAGTGCTTCAAGTAGTGTGTGCCCGTCTG
TTGTGTGACTCTGGTAACTAGAGATCCCTCAGACCCTTTTAGTCAGTGTGGAAAATCTCTAGCAGTGGCG
CCCGAACAGGGACTTGAAAGCGAAAGGGAAACCAGAGGAGCTCTCTCGACGCAGGACTCGGCTTGCTGAA
GCGCGCACGGCAAGAGGCGAGGGGCGGCGACTGGTGAGTACGCCAAAAATTTTGACTAGCGGAGGCTAGA
AGGAGAGAGATGGGTGCGAGAGCGTCAGTATTAAGCGGGGGAGAATTAGATCGCGATGGGAAAAAATTCG
GTTAAGGCCAGGGGGAAAGAAAAAATATAAATTAAAACATATAGTATGGGCAAGCAGGGAGCTAGAACGA
TTCGCAGTTAATCCTGGCCTGTTAGAAACATCAGAAGGCTGTAGACAAATACTGGGACAGCTACAACCAT
CCCTTCAGACAGGATCAGAAGAACTTAGATCATTATATAATACAGTAGCAACCCTCTATTGTGTGCATCA
AAGGATAGAGATAAAAGACACCAAGGAAGCTTTAGACAAGATAGAGGAAGAGCAAAACAAAAGTAAGACC
ACCGCACAGCAAGCGGCCGCTGATCTTCAGACCTGGAGGAGGAGATATGAGGGACAATTGGAGAAGTGAA
TTATATAAATATAAAGTAGTAAAAATTGAACCATTAGGAGTAGCACCCACCAAGGCAAAGAGAAGAGTGG
TGCAGAGAGAAAAAAGAGCAGTGGGAATAGGAGCTTTGTTCCTTGGGTTCTTGGGAGCAGCAGGAAGCAC
TATGGGCGCAGCGTCAATGACGCTGACGGTACAGGCCAGACAATTATTGTCTGGTATAGTGCAGCAGCAG
AACAATTTGCTGAGGGCTATTGAGGCGCAACAGCATCTGTTGCAACTCACAGTCTGGGGCATCAAGCAGC
TCCAGGCAAGAATCCTGGCTGTGGAAAGATACCTAAAGGATCAACAGCTCCTGGGGATTTGGGGTTGCTC
TGGAAAACTCATTTGCACCACTGCTGTGCCTTGGAATGCTAGTTGGAGTAATAAATCTCTGGAACAGATT
TGGAATCACACGACCTGGATGGAGTGGGACAGAGAAATTAACAATTACACAAGCTTAATACACTCCTTAA
TTGAAGAATCGCAAAACCAGCAAGAAAAGAATGAACAAGAATTATTGGAATTAGATAAATGGGCAAGTTT
GTGGAATTGGTTTAACATAACAAATTGGCTGTGGTATATAAAATTATTCATAATGATAGTAGGAGGCTTG
GTAGGTTTAAGAATAGTTTTTGCTGTACTTTCTATAGTGAATAGAGTTAGGCAGGGATATTCACCATTAT
CGTTTCAGACCCACCTCCCAACCCCGAGGGGACCCAGAGAGGGCCTATTTCCCATGATTCCTTCATATTT
GCATATACGATACAAGGCTGTTAGAGAGATAATTAGAATTAATTTGACTGTAAACACAAAGATATTAGTA
CAAAATACGTGACGTAGAAAGTAATAATTTCTTGGGTAGTTTGCAGTTTTAAAATTATGTTTTAAAATGG
ACTATCATATGCTTACCGTAACTTGAAAGTATTTCGATTTCTTGGCTTTATATATCTTGTGGAAAGGACG
AAACACCGCGAGGATTCCACCTCCACGGGTTTAAGAGCTATGCTGGAAACAGCATAGCAAGTTTAAATAA
GGCTAGTCCGTTATCAACTTGAAAAAGTGGCACCGAGTCGGTGCTTTTTTTGAATTCTAGATCTTGAGAC
AAATGGCAGTATTCATCCACAATTTTAAAAGAAAAGGGGGGATTGGGGGGTACAGTGCAGGGGAAAGAAT
AGTAGACATAATAGCAACAGACATACAAACTAAAGAATTACAAAAACAAATTACAAAAATTCAAAATTTT
CGGGTTTATTACAGGGACAGCAGAGATCCACTTTGGCGCCGGCTCGAGTGGCTCCGGTGCCCGTCAGTGG
GCAGAGCGCACATCGCCCACAGTCCCCGAGAAGTTGGGGGGAGGGGTCGGCAATTGAACCGGTGCCTAGA
GAAGGTGGCGCGGGGTAAACTGGGAAAGTGATGTCGTGTACTGGCTCCGCCTTTTTCCCGAGGGTGGGGG
AGAACCGTATATAAGTGCAGTAGTCGCCGTGAACGTTCTTTTTCGCAACGGGTTTGCCGCCAGAACACAG
GTGTCGTGACGCGGGATCCGCCACCATGACCGAGTACAAGCCCACGGTGCGCCTCGCCACCCGCGACGAC
GTCCCCAGGGCCGTACGCACCCTCGCCGCCGCGTTCGCCGACTACCCCGCCACGCGCCACACCGTCGATC
CGGACCGCCACATCGAGCGGGTCACCGAGCTGCAAGAACTCTTCCTCACGCGCGTCGGGCTCGACATCGG
CAAGGTGTGGGTCGCGGACGACGGCGCCGCGGTGGCGGTCTGGACCACGCCGGAGAGCGTCGAAGCGGGG
GCGGTGTTCGCCGAGATCGGCCCGCGCATGGCCGAGTTGAGCGGTTCCCGGCTGGCCGCGCAGCAACAGA
TGGAAGGCCTCCTGGCGCCGCACCGGCCCAAGGAGCCCGCGTGGTTCCTGGCCACCGTCGGAGTCTCGCC
CGACCACCAGGGCAAGGGTCTGGGCAGCGCCGTCGTGCTCCCCGGAGTGGAGGCGGCCGAGCGCGCCGGG
GTGCCCGCCTTCCTGGAGACCTCCGCGCCCCGCAACCTCCCCTTCTACGAGCGGCTCGGCTTCACCGTCA
CCGCCGACGTCGAGGTGCCCGAAGGACCGCGCACCTGGTGCATGACCCGCAAGCCCGGTGCCTGAACGCG
TTAAGTCGACAATCAACCTCTGGATTACAAAATTTGTGAAAGATTGACTGGTATTCTTAACTATGTTGCT
CCTTTTACGCTATGTGGATACGCTGCTTTAATGCCTTTGTATCATGCTATTGCTTCCCGTATGGCTTTCA
TTTTCTCCTCCTTGTATAAATCCTGGTTGCTGTCTCTTTATGAGGAGTTGTGGCCCGTTGTCAGGCAACG
TGGCGTGGTGTGCACTGTGTTTGCTGACGCAACCCCCACTGGTTGGGGCATTGCCACCACCTGTCAGCTC
CTTTCCGGGACTTTCGCTTTCCCCCTCCCTATTGCCACGGCGGAACTCATCGCCGCCTGCCTTGCCCGCT
GCTGGACAGGGGCTCGGCTGTTGGGCACTGACAATTCCGTGGTGTTGTCGGGGAAATCATCGTCCTTTCC
TTGGCTGCTCGCCTGTGTTGCCACCTGGATTCTGCGCGGGACGTCCTTCTGCTACGTCCCTTCGGCCCTC
AATCCAGCGGACCTTCCTTCCCGCGGCCTGCTGCCGGCTCTGCGGCCTCTTCCGCGTCTTCGCCTTCGCC
CTCAGACGAGTCGGATCTCCCTTTGGGCCGCCTCCCCGCGTCGACTTTAAGACCAATGACTTACAAGGCA
GCTGTAGATCTTAGCCACTTTTTAAAAGAAAAGGGGGGACTGGAAGGGCTAATTCACTCCCAACGAAGAC
AAGATCTGCTTTTTGCTTGTACTGGGTCTCTCTGGTTAGACCAGATCTGAGCCTGGGAGCTCTCTGGCTA
ACTAGGGAACCCACTGCTTAAGCCTCAATAAAGCTTGCCTTGAGTGCTTCAAGTAGTGTGTGCCCGTCTG
TTGTGTGACTCTGGTAACTAGAGATCCCTCAGACCCTTTTAGTCAGTGTGGAAAATCTCTAGCAGTACGT
ATAGTAGTTCATGTCATCTTATTATTCAGTATTTATAACTTGCAAAGAAATGAATATCAGAGAGTGAGAG
GAACTTGTTTATTGCAGCTTATAATGGTTACAAATAAAGCAATAGCATCACAAATTTCACAAATAAAGCA
TTTTTTTCACTGCATTCTAGTTGTGGTTTGTCCAAACTCATCAATGTATCTTATCATGTCTGGCTCTAGC
TATCCCGCCCCTAACTCCGCCCATCCCGCCCCTAACTCCGCCCAGTTCCGCCCATTCTCCGCCCCATGGC
TGACTAATTTTTTTTATTTATGCAGAGGCCGAGGCCGCCTCGGCCTCTGAGCTATTCCAGAAGTAGTGAG
GAGGCTTTTTTGGAGGCCTAGGGACGTACCCAATTCGCCCTATAGTGAGTCGTATTACGCGCGCTCACTG
GCCGTCGTTTTACAACGTCGTGACTGGGAAAACCCTGGCGTTACCCAACTTAATCGCCTTGCAGCACATC
CCCCTTTCGCCAGCTGGCGTAATAGCGAAGAGGCCCGCACCGATCGCCCTTCCCAACAGTTGCGCAGCCT
GAATGGCGAATGGG
[124 nt withheld, positions 4845-4968]
C
[91 nt withheld, positions 4970-5060]
A
[49 nt withheld, positions 5062-5110]
CCTTTGACGTTGGAGTCCACGTTCTTT
[37 nt withheld, positions 5138-5174]
ACCCTATCTCGGTCTATTCTTTTGATTTATAAGGGATTTTGCCGATTTCGGCCTATTGGTTAAAAAATGA
GCTGATTTAACAAAAATTTAACGCGAATTTTAACAAAATATTAACGCTTACAATTTAGGTGGCACTTTTC
GGGGAAATGTGCGCGGAACCCCTATTTGTTTATTTTTCTAAATACATTCAAATATGTATCCGCTCATGAG
ACAATAACCCTGATAAATGCTTCAATAATATTGAAAAAGGAAGAGTATGAGTATTCAACATTTCCGTGTC
GCCCTTATTCCCTTTTTTGCGGCATTTTGCCTTCCTGTTTTTGCTCACCCAGAAACGCTGGTGAAAGTAA
AAGATGCTGAAGATCAGTTGGGTGCACGAGTGGGTTACATCGAACTGGATCTCAACAGCGGTAAGATCCT
TGAGAGTTTTCGCCCCGAAGAACGTTTTCCAATGATGAGCACTTTTAAAGTTCTGCTATGTGGCGCGGTA
TTATCCCGTATTGACGCCGGGCAAGAGCAACTCGGTCGCCGCATACACTATTCTCAGAATGACTTGGTTG
AGTACTCACCAGTCACAGAAAAGCATCTTACGGATGGCATGACAGTAAGAGAATTATGCAGTGCTGCCAT
AACCATGAGTGATAACACTGCGGCCAACTTACTTCTGACAACGATCGGAGGACCGAAGGAGCTAACCGCT
TTTTTGCACAACATGGGGGATCATGTAACTCGCCTTGATCGTTGGGAACCGGAGCTGAATGAAGCCATAC
CAAACGACGAGCGTGACACCACGATGCCTGTAGCAATGGCAACAACGTTGCGCAAACTATTAACTGGCGA
ACTACTTACTCTAGCTTCCCGGCAACAATTAATAGACTGGATGGAGGCGGATAAAGTTGCAGGACCACTT
CTGCGCTCGGCCCTTCCGGCTGGCTGGTTTATTGCTGATAAATCTGGAGCCGGTGAGCGTGGGTCTCGCG
GTATCATTGCAGCACTGGGGCCAGATGGTAAGCCCTCCCGTATCGTAGTTATCTACACGACGGGGAGTCA
GGCAACTATGGATGAACGAAATAGACAGATCGCTGAGATAGGTGCCTCACTGATTAAGCATTGGTAACTG
TCAGACCAAGTTTACTCATATATACTTTAGATTGATTTAAAACTTCATTTTTAATTTAAAAGGATCTAGG
TGAAGATCCTTTTTGATAATCTCATGACCAAAATCCCTTAACGTGAGTTTTCGTTCCACTGAGCGTCAGA
CCCCGTAGAAAAGATCAAAGGATCTTCTTGAGATCCTTTTTTTCTGCGCGTAATCTGCTGCTTGCAAACA
AAAAAACCACCGCTACCAGCGGTGGTTTGTTTGCCGGATCAAGAGCTACCAACTCTTTTTCCGAAGGTAA
CTGGCTTCAGCAGAGCGCAGATACCAAATACTGTTCTTCTAGTGTAGCCGTAGTTAGGCCACCACTTCAA
GAACTCTGTAGCACCGCCTACATACCTCGCTCTGCTAATCCTGTTACCAGTGGCTGCTGCCAGTGGCGAT
AAGTCGTGTCTTACCGGGTTGGACTCAAGACGATAGTTACCGGATAAGGCGCAGCGGTCGGGCTGAACGG
GGGGTTCGTGCACACAGCCCAGCTTGGAGCGAACGACCTACACCGAACTGAGATACCTACAGCGTGAGCT
ATGAGAAAGCGCCACGCTTCCCGAAGGGAGAAAGGCGGACAGGTATCCGGTAAGCGGCAGGGTCGGAACA
GGAGAGCGCACGAGGGAGCTTCCAGGGGGAAACGCCTGGTATCTTTATAGTCCTGTCGGGTTTCGCCACC
TCTGACTTGAGCGTCGATTTTTGTGATGCTCGTCAGGGGGGCGGAGCCTATGGAAAAACGCCAGCAACGC
GGCCTTTTTACGGTTCCTGGCCTTTTGCTGGCCTTTTGCTCACATGTTCTTTCCTGCGTTATCCCCTGAT
TCTGTGGATAACCGTATTACCGCCTTTGAGTGAGCTGATACCGCTCGCCGCAGCCGAACGACCGAGCGCA
GCGAGTCAGTGAGCGAGGAAGCGGAAGAGCGCCCAATACGCAAACCGCCTCTCCCCGCGCGTTGGCCGAT
TCATTAATGCAGCTGGCACGACAGGTTT
Features (pLannotate 1.2.2; 27 found; start..end, strand, type, name):
     36..57      +  protein_bind   CAP binding site: CAP binding activates transcription in the presence of cAMP. E. coli catabolite activator protein
     72..102     +  promoter       lac promoter: promoter for the E. coli lac operon
    110..126     +  protein_bind   lac operator: The lac repressor binds to the lac operator to inhibit transcription in E. coli. This inhibition can be relieved by adding lactose or isopropyl-β-D-thiogalactopyranoside (IPTG). lac repressor encoded by lacI
    171..189     +  promoter       T3 promoter: promoter for bacteriophage T3 RNA polymerase
    217..443     +  promoter       RSV promoter: Rous sarcoma virus enhancer/promoter
    444..624     +  LTR            5' LTR (truncated): truncated 5' long terminal repeat (LTR) from HIV-1
    671..796     +  misc_feature   HIV-1 Ψ: packaging signal of human immunodeficiency virus type 1
    780..1143    +  CDS            HIV-1 gag (fragment): gag protein from human immunodeficiency virus 1; gag
   1289..1522    +  misc_feature   RRE: The Rev response element (RRE) of HIV-1 allows for Rev-dependent mRNA export from the nucleus to the cytoplasm.
   1899..1925    +  CDS            Rev (fragment): human immunodeficiency virus 1 (HIV-1) Rev protein; rev; enhances nuclear export of unspliced and incompletely spliced viral mRNAs
   1929..2169    +  promoter       U6 promoter: RNA polymerase III promoter for human U6 snRNA
   2217..2284    +  misc_RNA       tracrRNA (fragment): trans-activating CRISPR RNA for the Streptococcus pyogenes CRISPR/Cas9 system
   2333..2450    +  misc_feature   cPPT/CTS: central polypurine tract and central termination sequence of HIV-1
   2519..2730    +  promoter       EF-1α core promoter: core promoter for human elongation factor EF-1α
   2756..3355    +  CDS            PuroR (fragment): puromycin N-acetyltransferase; pac from Streptomyces; confers resistance to puromycin
   3371..3959    +  misc_feature   WPRE: woodchuck hepatitis virus posttranscriptional regulatory element
   4010..4029    +  misc_feature   cPPT/CTS (fragment): central polypurine tract and central termination sequence of HIV-1
   4031..4264    +  LTR            3' LTR (ΔU3): self-inactivating 3' long terminal repeat (LTR) from HIV-1
   4342..4463    +  polyA_signal   SV40 poly(A) signal: SV40 polyadenylation signal
   4503..4638    +  rep_origin     SV40 ori: SV40 origin of replication
   4659..4677    -  promoter       T7 promoter: promoter for bacteriophage T7 RNA polymerase
   4685..4840    +  CDS            lacZα (fragment): LacZα fragment of β-galactosidase; lacZ fragment
   4845..5273    +  rep_origin     f1 ori (sequence partly withheld): f1 bacteriophage origin of replication; arrow indicates direction of (+) strand synthesis
   5326..5430    +  promoter       AmpR promoter: bla
   5431..6291    +  CDS            AmpR: β-lactamase; bla; confers resistance to ampicillin, carbenicillin, and related antibiotics
   6462..7050    +  rep_origin     ori: high-copy-number ColE1/pMB1/pBR322/pUC origin of replication
   7233..23      +  CDS            lacI (fragment) (across the origin): lac repressor; lacI; The lac repressor binds to the lac operator to inhibit transcription in E. coli. This inhibition can be relieved by adding lactose or isopropyl-β-D-thiogalactopyranoside (IPTG).
