[The description below was written by a language model from this plasmid's Addgene catalogue record and pLannotate feature annotations shown in this document.]
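Description:
MCM4 F7.1 gRNA is a third-generation lentiviral CRISPR guide plasmid built on the pLenti-sgRNA backbone. It expresses a single guide RNA against human MCM4 and does not encode Cas9, so the nuclease must be supplied separately in the target cells. In bacteria it is maintained through a high-copy ColE1/pUC-type origin and selected with ampicillin via the β-lactamase gene. The backbone also retains an f1 origin, an SV40 origin and poly(A) signal, T3 and T7 promoters, and lac-derived remnants left over from the cloning vector.

The transfer cassette begins with an RSV promoter fused to a truncated HIV-1 5' LTR, which allows Tat-independent production of genomic RNA. This is followed by the Ψ packaging signal with a gag fragment, the RRE for Rev-dependent nuclear export, and a cPPT/CTS element. The cassette ends in a ΔU3 self-inactivating 3' LTR. Within this unit, a human U6 RNA polymerase III promoter drives the MCM4 spacer, which was cloned into BsmBI sites that were destroyed in the process. The spacer is joined to the Streptococcus pyogenes tracrRNA-derived scaffold. Downstream, an EF-1α core promoter drives puromycin N-acetyltransferase for selection of transduced mammalian cells, with a WPRE to enhance transcript expression.

The sequenced record is 7,302 nt, shorter than the catalogued backbone size of 9,151 bp. This is plausibly because the listed figure includes a stuffer removed during guide cloning, though the record does not say so. The plasmid belongs to a guide series used to generate Cas9-mediated knockouts of cell-cycle genes in human cells.
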