Addgene plasmid #90760: MCM4 F7.1 gRNA
Purpose: 3rd generation lentiviral gRNA plasmid targeting human MCM4
Depositing lab: Iain Cheeseman. Depositing organization: Whitehead Institute for Biomedical Research. Publication: Large-Scale Analysis of CRISPR/Cas9 Cell-Cycle Knockouts Reveals the Diversity of p53-Dependent Responses to Cell-Cycle Defects. McKinley KL, Cheeseman IM. Dev Cell. 2017 Feb 27;40(4):405-420.e2. doi: 10.1016/j.devcel.2017.01.012. Epub 2017 Feb 16. PubMed 28216383.
Backbone
  Vector backbone: pLenti-sgRNA
  Backbone manufacturer: Eric Lander & David Sabatini labs (Addgene plasmid #71409)
  Backbone size w/o insert (bp): 9151
  Vector type: Lentiviral, CRISPR
  Selectable markers: Puromycin
Growth in bacteria
  Bacterial resistance: Ampicillin, 100 μg/mL
  Growth temperature: 37°C
  Growth strain: NEB Stable
  Copy number: Unknown
Gene/Insert
  Gene/Insert name: MCM4 (Guide Designation F7.1) (alt name: pKMKO series)
  gRNA/shRNA sequence: CACCgCGAGGATTCCACCTCCACGG
  Species: H. sapiens (human)
  Promoter: U6
  Cloning method: Restriction Enzyme; 5′ cloning site BsmBI (destroyed during cloning); 3′ cloning site BsmBI (destroyed during cloning)
  Sequencing primers: 5′ hU6-F (5'-GAGGGCCTATTTCCCATGATT-3'); 3′ EF1a-R (5'-CACGGCGACTACTGCACTTA-3')
Terms and licenses: Academic/Nonprofit Terms; Industry Terms: Not Available to Industry
Depositor comments: Please note that gRNA target sequence listed is not strictly the 20nt spacer sequence, but also contains the 5' BsmBI overhang. For more information about knockout human cell lines generated using this plasmid, please see http://cellcycleknockouts.wi.mit.edu/ .
How to cite: MCM4 F7.1 gRNA was a gift from Iain Cheeseman (Addgene plasmid # 90760 ; http://n2t.net/addgene:90760 ; RRID:Addgene_90760)
